Addgene plasmid #221931: FusX DdCBE 1397C
Purpose: (Empty Backbone) Backbone plasmid for FusX-based assembly of DdCBE arm with DddAtox 1397C
Depositing lab: Stephen Ekker. Depositing organization: Mayo Foundation for Medical Education and Research. Publication: Unconstrained Precision Mitochondrial Genome Editing with alphaDdCBEs. Castillo SR, Simone BW, Clark KJ, Devaux P, Ekker SC. Hum Gene Ther. 2024 Sep 24. doi: 10.1089/hum.2024.073. PubMed 39212664.
Backbone
  Vector backbone: pCMV
  Backbone size (bp): 4717
  Vector type: Synthetic Biology
  Selectable markers: Blasticidin
  Tag / fusion protein: 3xFLAG (N terminal on backbone)
Growth in bacteria
  Bacterial resistance: Ampicillin, 100 μg/mL
  Growth temperature: 37°C
  Growth strain: NEB Stable
  Copy number: High Copy
Gene/Insert
  Gene/Insert name: None
  Tag / fusion protein: 3xFLAG (N terminal on backbone)
Terms and licenses: Academic/Nonprofit Terms; Industry Terms: Not Available to Industry
Depositor comments: Part of the FusX TALE Base Editor (FusXTBE) platform. Includes synthetic COX8A MTS-3xFLAG-TALE NT-T*-lacZalpha (-)-TALE CTD*-DddAtox 1397C-UGI-ATP5B 3'UTR (1610 bp). 5' Cloning Site: PstI (Not Destroyed), 3' Cloning Site: BamHI (Not Destroyed). Please visit https://www.biorxiv.org/content/10.1101/2024.05.13.593977v1 for bioRxiv preprint.
How to cite: FusX DdCBE 1397C was a gift from Stephen Ekker (Addgene plasmid # 221931 ; http://n2t.net/addgene:221931 ; RRID:Addgene_221931)
