[The description below was written by a language model from this plasmid's Addgene catalogue record and pLannotate feature annotations shown in this document.]
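Description:
FusX DdCBE 1397C is an empty receiver backbone from the FusX TALE Base Editor (FusXTBE) platform. It is used to assemble one arm of a DddA-derived cytosine base editor (DdCBE) for mitochondrial genome editing. It is built on a pCMV mammalian expression vector and the sequenced record is 6,327 nt. In E. coli it is propagated at high copy from a ColE1/pUC-type origin under ampicillin selection (AmpR), and an f1 origin is also present. For selection in mammalian cells, an SV40 promoter (with a bacterial EM7 promoter downstream of it) drives the blasticidin S deaminase gene, followed by an SV40 polyadenylation signal. The short bleomycin-resistance fragments annotated after BSD appear to be backbone remnants rather than a functional marker.

The payload is a synthetic cassette of about 1.6 kb flanked by PstI and BamHI sites and expressed from the CMV enhancer/promoter, with a T7 promoter just upstream of the coding region. It encodes a COX8A mitochondrial targeting sequence, an N-terminal 3xFLAG tag and a TALE N-terminal domain, annotated by its homology to Xanthomonas AvrXa10. Next comes a reverse-oriented lacZα stuffer with its own lac promoter and operator. Downstream are the TALE C-terminal domain, the DddAtox 1397C split half, a uracil glycosylase inhibitor (UGI) and the ATP5B 3'UTR. The automated annotation did not label the TALE C-terminal domain, the DddAtox half or the ATP5B 3'UTR, which are known only from the depositor's comments.

The lacZα segment marks the position where a custom TALE repeat array is inserted by FusX assembly, presumably allowing blue/white screening for clones in which it has been replaced. The finished arm would be paired with a second arm carrying the complementary DddAtox half, so that deaminase activity is reconstituted at the target site, while UGI blocks excision of the resulting uracil.
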