Features (pLannotate 1.2.2; 31 found; start..end, strand, type, name):
     60..112     -  misc_feature   bom (fragment): basis of mobility region from pBR322
    267..646     +  enhancer       CMV enhancer: human cytomegalovirus immediate early enhancer
    647..850     +  promoter       CMV promoter: human cytomegalovirus (CMV) immediate early promoter
    846..879     +  LTR            5' LTR (truncated) (fragment): truncated 5' long terminal repeat (LTR) from HIV-1
    895..913     +  promoter       T7 promoter: promoter for bacteriophage T7 RNA polymerase
    942..1025    +  CDS            COX8A (fragment): COX8A_HUMAN - Also known as COX8, COX8L. Experimental evidence at protein level: Swiss-Prot protein existence level 1. Component of the cytochrome c oxidase, the last enzyme in the mitochondrial electron transport chain which drives oxidative phosphorylation. The respiratory chain contains 3 multisubunit complexes succinate dehydrogenase (complex II, CII), ubiquinol- cytochrome c oxidoreductase (cytochrome b-c1 complex, complex III, CIII) and cytochrome c oxidase (complex IV, CIV), that cooperate to transfer electrons derived from NADH and succinate to molecular oxygen, creating an electrochem
   1026..1091    +  CDS            3xFLAG: three tandem FLAG® epitope tags, followed by an enterokinase cleavage site
   1104..1505    +  CDS            avrXa10 (fragment): AVX10_XANOO - Experimental evidence at protein level: Swiss-Prot protein existence level 1. Avirulence protein. Induces the hypersensitive response (HR)in rice plants carrying the resistance gene Xa10. Activity depends on the presence of the core repeat domains; replacement with repeat domains from other proteins (AvrBs3 of X.euvesicatoria (AC P14727) or AvrXa7 of this organism) does not elicit the HR. Probably acts as a transcription factor in its host plant (rice) to induce plant resistance or disease. From Xanthomonas oryzae pv. oryzae.
   1539..1694    -  CDS            lacZα (fragment): LacZα fragment of β-galactosidase; lacZ fragment
   1702..1720    +  promoter       T7 promoter: promoter for bacteriophage T7 RNA polymerase
   1729..1752    -  misc_feature   MCS (fragment): pBluescript multiple cloning site
   1768..1786    -  promoter       T3 promoter: promoter for bacteriophage T3 RNA polymerase
   1831..1847    -  protein_bind   lac operator: The lac repressor binds to the lac operator to inhibit transcription in E. coli. This inhibition can be relieved by adding lactose or isopropyl-β-D-thiogalactopyranoside (IPTG). lac repressor encoded by lacI
   1855..1885    -  promoter       lac promoter: promoter for the E. coli lac operon
   1900..1921    -  protein_bind   CAP binding site: CAP binding activates transcription in the presence of cAMP. E. coli catabolite activator protein
   2143..2391    +  CDS            UGI: UNGI_BPPB2 - Experimental evidence at protein level: Swiss-Prot protein existence level 1. This protein binds specifically and reversibly to the host uracil-DNA glycosylase, preventing removal of uracil residues from PBS2 DNA by the host uracil-excision repair system. From Bacillus phage PBS2 (Bacteriophage PBS2).
   2549..2570    +  promoter       SV40 promoter (fragment): SV40 enhancer and early promoter
   2591..3019    +  rep_origin     f1 ori (sequence partly withheld): f1 bacteriophage origin of replication; arrow indicates direction of (+) strand synthesis
   3033..3362    +  promoter       SV40 promoter: SV40 enhancer and early promoter
   3410..3457    +  promoter       EM7 promoter: synthetic bacterial promoter&nbsp
   3476..3874    +  CDS            BSD: blasticidin S deaminase; Aspergillus terreus BSD; confers resistance to blasticidin
   3875..3902    +  CDS            BleoR (fragment): antibiotic-binding protein; Sh ble from Streptoalloteichus hindustanus; confers resistance to bleomycin, phleomycin, and Zeocin™
   3912..4037    +  CDS            ble (fragment): BLE_KLEPN - Experimental evidence at protein level: Swiss-Prot protein existence level 1. Binding protein with a strong affinity to the bleomycin family of antibiotics. Binds to CL990; an antimitotic-antibiotic compound. From Klebsiella pneumoniae.
   4032..4153    +  polyA_signal   SV40 poly(A) signal: SV40 polyadenylation signal
   4226..4242    -  protein_bind   lac operator: The lac repressor binds to the lac operator to inhibit transcription in E. coli. This inhibition can be relieved by adding lactose or isopropyl-β-D-thiogalactopyranoside (IPTG). lac repressor encoded by lacI
   4250..4280    -  promoter       lac promoter: promoter for the E. coli lac operon
   4295..4316    -  protein_bind   CAP binding site: CAP binding activates transcription in the presence of cAMP. E. coli catabolite activator protein
   4329..4421    -  CDS            lacI (fragment): lac repressor; lacI; The lac repressor binds to the lac operator to inhibit transcription in E. coli. This inhibition can be relieved by adding lactose or isopropyl-β-D-thiogalactopyranoside (IPTG).
   4604..5192    -  rep_origin     ori: high-copy-number ColE1/pMB1/pBR322/pUC origin of replication
   5363..6223    -  CDS            AmpR: β-lactamase; bla; confers resistance to ampicillin, carbenicillin, and related antibiotics
   6224..1       -  promoter       AmpR promoter (across the origin): bla
>Addgene plasmid #221931 | FusX DdCBE 1397C | addgene full sequence | sequence record 438548 | Addgene NGS Result
GCACATTTCCCCGAAAAGTGCCACCTGACGTCGACGGATCGGGAGATCTCCCGATCCCCTATGGTGCACT
CTCAGTACAATCTGCTCTGATGCCGCATAGTTAAGCCAGTATCTGCTCCCTGCTTGTGTGTTGGAGGTCG
CTGAGTAGTGCGCGAGCAAAATTTAAGCTACAACAAGGCAAGGCTTGACCGACAATTGCATGAAGAATCT
GCTTAGGGTTAGGCGTTTTGCGCTGCTTCGCGATGTACGGGCCAGATATACGCGTTGACATTGATTATTG
ACTAGTTATTAATAGTAATCAATTACGGGGTCATTAGTTCATAGCCCATATATGGAGTTCCGCGTTACAT
AACTTACGGTAAATGGCCCGCCTGGCTGACCGCCCAACGACCCCCGCCCATTGACGTCAATAATGACGTA
TGTTCCCATAGTAACGCCAATAGGGACTTTCCATTGACGTCAATGGGTGGAGTATTTACGGTAAACTGCC
CACTTGGCAGTACATCAAGTGTATCATATGCCAAGTACGCCCCCTATTGACGTCAATGACGGTAAATGGC
CCGCCTGGCATTATGCCCAGTACATGACCTTATGGGACTTTCCTACTTGGCAGTACATCTACGTATTAGT
CATCGCTATTACCATGGTGATGCGGTTTTGGCAGTACATCAATGGGCGTGGATAGCGGTTTGACTCACGG
GGATTTCCAAGTCTCCACCCCATTGACGTCAATGGGAGTTTGTTTTGGCACCAAAATCAACGGGACTTTC
CAAAATGTCGTAACAACTCCGCCCCATTGACGCAAATGGGCGGTAGGCGTGTACGGTGGGAGGTCTATAT
AAGCAGAGCTCTCTGGCTAACTAGAGAACCCACTGCTTACTGGCTTATCGAAATTAATACGACTCACTAT
AGGGAGACCCAAGCTGGCTAGCACCATGGCCTCCGTTCTGACCCCGCTGCTGCTGCGTGGCCTGACCGGC
TCCGCTCGTCGTCTGCCAGTTCCGCGTGCGAAAATCCATTCCCTGGACTACAAAGACCATGACGGTGATT
ATAAAGATCATGACATCGATTACAAGGATGACGATGACAAGATGGACATCGCGGATCTGCGTACCCTGGG
TTACAGCCAGCAGCAGCAGGAGAAGATCAAGCCAAAGGTGCGCAGCACCGTGGCCCAGCACCATGAAGCT
CTGGTGGGTCACGGCTTCACCCACGCGCACATCGTGGCTCTGAGCCAGCACCCAGCCGCGCTGGGTACCG
TGGCCGTGAAATATCAGGACATGATTGCTGCCCTGCCAGAGGCTACCCATGAAGCGATTGTGGGTGTGGG
CAAGCAGTGGAGCGGTGCTCGTGCGCTGGAGGCCCTGCTGACCGTGGCCGGTGAACTGCGTGGCCCGCCG
CTGCAGCTGGATACCGGCCAGCTGCTGAAAATCGCGAAACGTGGCGGTGTGACCGCTGTGGAAGCTGTGC
ATGCCTGGCGTAATGCTCTGACCGGTGCCCCCCTGGAGACGGGCGCCTTAGCTACAGGGCGCGTCCCATT
CGCCATTCAGGCTGCGCAACTGTTGGGAAGGGCGATCGGTGCGGGCCTCTTCGCTATTACGCCAGCTGGC
GAAAGGGGGATGTGCTGCAAGGCGATTAAGTTGGGTAACGCCAGGGTTTTCCCAGTCACGACGTTGTAAA
ACGACGGCCAGTGAGCGCGCGTAATACGACTCACTATAGGGCGAATTGGGTACCGGGCCCCCCCTCGAGG
TCCTCCAGCTTTTGTTCCCTTTAGTGAGGGTTAATTGCGCGCTTGGCGTAATCATGGTCATAGCTGTTTC
CTGTGTGAAATTGTTATCCGCTCACAATTCCACACAACATACGAGCCGGAAGCATAAAGTGTAAAGCCTG
GGGTGCCTAATGAGTGAGCTAACTCACATTAATTGCGTTGCGCTCACTGCCCGCTTTCCACCGGTCGTCT
CCAACGATCACCTGGTGGCCCTGGCCTGCCTGGGCGGTCGTCCGGCCCTGGATGCGGTGAAGAAAGGCCT
GGGTGGATCCGCCATTCCAGTGAAGCGCGGCGCTACCGGTGAAACCAAAGTGTTTACCGGTAACAGCAAC
AGCCCGAAGAGCCCGACCAAAGGCGGTTGCTCTGGCGGCTCAACTAATCTGAGCGACATCATTGAGAAGG
AGACTGGGAAACAGCTGGTCATTCAGGAGTCCATCCTGATGCTGCCTGAGGAGGTGGAGGAAGTGATCGG
CAACAAGCCAGAGTCTGACATCCTGGTGCACACCGCCTACGACGAGTCCACAGATGAGAATGTGATGCTG
CTGACCTCTGACGCCCCCGAGTATAAGCCTTGGGCCCTGGTCATCCAGGATTCTAACGGCGAGAATAAGA
TCAAGATGCTGTGATAAGGGGTCTTTGTCCTCTGTACTGTCTCTCTCCTTGCCCCTAACCCAAAAAGCTT
CATTTTTCTGTGTAGGCTGCACAAGAGCCTTGATTGAAGATATATTCTTTCTGAACAGTATTTAAGGTTT
CCAATAAAATGTACACCCCTCAGAACTTCTGAGGCGGAAAGAACCAGCTGGGGCTCTAGGGGGTATCCCC
[124 nt withheld, positions 2591-2714]
C
[91 nt withheld, positions 2716-2806]
A
[49 nt withheld, positions 2808-2856]
CCTTTGACGTTGGAGTCCACGTTCTTT
[37 nt withheld, positions 2884-2920]
ACCCTATCTCGGTCTATTCTTTTGATTTATAAGGGATTTTGCCGATTTCGGCCTATTGGTTAAAAAATGA
GCTGATTTAACAAAAATTTAACGCGAATTAATTCTGTGGAATGTGTGTCAGTTAGGGTGTGGAAAGTCCC
CAGGCTCCCCAGCAGGCAGAAGTATGCAAAGCATGCATCTCAATTAGTCAGCAACCAGGTGTGGAAAGTC
CCCAGGCTCCCCAGCAGGCAGAAGTATGCAAAGCATGCATCTCAATTAGTCAGCAACCATAGTCCCGCCC
CTAACTCCGCCCATCCCGCCCCTAACTCCGCCCAGTTCCGCCCATTCTCCGCCCCATGGCTGACTAATTT
TTTTTATTTATGCAGAGGCCGAGGCCGCCTCTGCCTCTGAGCTATTCCAGAAGTAGTGAGGAGGCTTTTT
TGGAGGCCTAGGCTTTTGCAAAAAGCTCCCGGGAGCTTGTATATCCATTTTCGGATCTGATCAGCACGTG
TTGACAATTAATCATCGGCATAGTATATCGGCATAGTATAATACGACAAGGTGAGGAACTAAACCATGGC
CAAGCCTTTGTCTCAAGAAGAATCCACCCTCATTGAAAGAGCAACGGCTACAATCAACAGCATCCCCATC
TCTGAAGACTACAGCGTCGCCAGCGCAGCTCTCTCTAGCGACGGCCGCATCTTCACTGGTGTCAATGTAT
ATCATTTTACTGGGGGACCTTGTGCAGAACTCGTGGTGCTGGGCACTGCTGCTGCTGCGGCAGCTGGCAA
CCTGACTTGTATCGTCGCGATCGGAAATGAGAACAGGGGCATCTTGAGCCCCTGCGGACGGTGCCGACAG
GTGCTTCTCGATCTGCATCCTGGGATCAAAGCCATAGTGAAGGACAGTGATGGACAGCCGACGGCAGTTG
GGATTCGTGAATTGCTGCCCTCTGGTTATGTGTGGGAGGGCTAAGCACTTCGTGGCCGAGGAGCAGGACT
GACACGTGCTACGAGATTTCGATTCCACCGCCGCCTTCTATGAAAGGTTGGGCTTCGGAATCGTTTTCCG
GGACGCCGGCTGGATGATCCTCCAGCGCGGGGATCTCATGCTGGAGTTCTTCGCCCACCCCAACTTGTTT
ATTGCAGCTTATAATGGTTACAAATAAAGCAATAGCATCACAAATTTCACAAATAAAGCATTTTTTTCAC
TGCATTCTAGTTGTGGTTTGTCCAAACTCATCAATGTATCTTATCATGTCTGTATACCGTCGACCTCTAG
CTAGAGCTTGGCGTAATCATGGTCATAGCTGTTTCCTGTGTGAAATTGTTATCCGCTCACAATTCCACAC
AACATACGAGCCGGAAGCATAAAGTGTAAAGCCTGGGGTGCCTAATGAGTGAGCTAACTCACATTAATTG
CGTTGCGCTCACTGCCCGCTTTCCAGTCGGGAAACCTGTCGTGCCAGCTGCATTAATGAATCGGCCAACG
CGCGGGGAGAGGCGGTTTGCGTATTGGGCGCTCTTCCGCTTCCTCGCTCACTGACTCGCTGCGCTCGGTC
GTTCGGCTGCGGCGAGCGGTATCAGCTCACTCAAAGGCGGTAATACGGTTATCCACAGAATCAGGGGATA
ACGCAGGAAAGAACATGTGAGCAAAAGGCCAGCAAAAGGCCAGGAACCGTAAAAAGGCCGCGTTGCTGGC
GTTTTTCCATAGGCTCCGCCCCCCTGACGAGCATCACAAAAATCGACGCTCAAGTCAGAGGTGGCGAAAC
CCGACAGGACTATAAAGATACCAGGCGTTTCCCCCTGGAAGCTCCCTCGTGCGCTCTCCTGTTCCGACCC
TGCCGCTTACCGGATACCTGTCCGCCTTTCTCCCTTCGGGAAGCGTGGCGCTTTCTCATAGCTCACGCTG
TAGGTATCTCAGTTCGGTGTAGGTCGTTCGCTCCAAGCTGGGCTGTGTGCACGAACCCCCCGTTCAGCCC
GACCGCTGCGCCTTATCCGGTAACTATCGTCTTGAGTCCAACCCGGTAAGACACGACTTATCGCCACTGG
CAGCAGCCACTGGTAACAGGATTAGCAGAGCGAGGTATGTAGGCGGTGCTACAGAGTTCTTGAAGTGGTG
GCCTAACTACGGCTACACTAGAAGAACAGTATTTGGTATCTGCGCTCTGCTGAAGCCAGTTACCTTCGGA
AAAAGAGTTGGTAGCTCTTGATCCGGCAAACAAACCACCGCTGGTAGCGGTGGTTTTTTTGTTTGCAAGC
AGCAGATTACGCGCAGAAAAAAAGGATCTCAAGAAGATCCTTTGATCTTTTCTACGGGGTCTGACGCTCA
GTGGAACGAAAACTCACGTTAAGGGATTTTGGTCATGAGATTATCAAAAAGGATCTTCACCTAGATCCTT
TTAAATTAAAAATGAAGTTTTAAATCAATCTAAAGTATATATGAGTAAACTTGGTCTGACAGTTACCAAT
GCTTAATCAGTGAGGCACCTATCTCAGCGATCTGTCTATTTCGTTCATCCATAGTTGCCTGACTCCCCGT
CGTGTAGATAACTACGATACGGGAGGGCTTACCATCTGGCCCCAGTGCTGCAATGATACCGCGAGACCCA
CGCTCACCGGCTCCAGATTTATCAGCAATAAACCAGCCAGCCGGAAGGGCCGAGCGCAGAAGTGGTCCTG
CAACTTTATCCGCCTCCATCCAGTCTATTAATTGTTGCCGGGAAGCTAGAGTAAGTAGTTCGCCAGTTAA
TAGTTTGCGCAACGTTGTTGCCATTGCTACAGGCATCGTGGTGTCACGCTCGTCGTTTGGTATGGCTTCA
TTCAGCTCCGGTTCCCAACGATCAAGGCGAGTTACATGATCCCCCATGTTGTGCAAAAAAGCGGTTAGCT
CCTTCGGTCCTCCGATCGTTGTCAGAAGTAAGTTGGCCGCAGTGTTATCACTCATGGTTATGGCAGCACT
GCATAATTCTCTTACTGTCATGCCATCCGTAAGATGCTTTTCTGTGACTGGTGAGTACTCAACCAAGTCA
TTCTGAGAATAGTGTATGCGGCGACCGAGTTGCTCTTGCCCGGCGTCAATACGGGATAATACCGCGCCAC
ATAGCAGAACTTTAAAAGTGCTCATCATTGGAAAACGTTCTTCGGGGCGAAAACTCTCAAGGATCTTACC
GCTGTTGAGATCCAGTTCGATGTAACCCACTCGTGCACCCAACTGATCTTCAGCATCTTTTACTTTCACC
AGCGTTTCTGGGTGAGCAAAAACAGGAAGGCAAAATGCCGCAAAAAAGGGAATAAGGGCGACACGGAAAT
GTTGAATACTCATACTCTTCCTTTTTCAATATTATTGAAGCATTTATCAGGGTTATTGTCTCATGAGCGG
ATACATATTTGAATGTATTTAGAAAAATAAACAAATAGGGGTTCCGC
