>Addgene plasmid #221931 | FusX DdCBE 1397C | depositor partial sequence | sequence record 434569 | Partial
ATGGCCTCCGTTCTGACCCCGCTGCTGCTGCGTGGCCTGACCGGCTCCGCTCGTCGTCTGCCAGTTCCGC
GTGCGAAAATCCATTCCCTGGACTACAAAGACCATGACGGTGATTATAAAGATCATGACATCGATTACAA
GGATGACGATGACAAGATGGACATCGCGGATCTGCGTACCCTGGGTTACAGCCAGCAGCAGCAGGAGAAG
ATCAAGCCAAAGGTGCGCAGCACCGTGGCCCAGCACCATGAAGCTCTGGTGGGTCACGGCTTCACCCACG
CGCACATCGTGGCTCTGAGCCAGCACCCAGCCGCGCTGGGTACCGTGGCCGTGAAATATCAGGACATGAT
TGCTGCCCTGCCAGAGGCTACCCATGAAGCGATTGTGGGTGTGGGCAAGCAGTGGAGCGGTGCTCGTGCG
CTGGAGGCCCTGCTGACCGTGGCCGGTGAACTGCGTGGCCCGCCGCTGCAGCTGGATACCGGCCAGCTGC
TGAAAATCGCGAAACGTGGCGGTGTGACCGCTGTGGAAGCTGTGCATGCCTGGCGTAATGCTCTGACCGG
TGCCCCCCTGGAGACGGGCGCCTTAGCTACAGGGCGCGTCCCATTCGCCATTCAGGCTGCGCAACTGTTG
GGAAGGGCGATCGGTGCGGGCCTCTTCGCTATTACGCCAGCTGGCGAAAGGGGGATGTGCTGCAAGGCGA
TTAAGTTGGGTAACGCCAGGGTTTTCCCAGTCACGACGTTGTAAAACGACGGCCAGTGAGCGCGCGTAAT
ACGACTCACTATAGGGCGAATTGGGTACCGGGCCCCCCCTCGAGGTCCTCCAGCTTTTGTTCCCTTTAGT
GAGGGTTAATTGCGCGCTTGGCGTAATCATGGTCATAGCTGTTTCCTGTGTGAAATTGTTATCCGCTCAC
AATTCCACACAACATACGAGCCGGAAGCATAAAGTGTAAAGCCTGGGGTGCCTAATGAGTGAGCTAACTC
ACATTAATTGCGTTGCGCTCACTGCCCGCTTTCCACCGGTCGTCTCCAACGATCACCTGGTGGCCCTGGC
CTGCCTGGGCGGTCGTCCGGCCCTGGATGCGGTGAAGAAAGGCCTGGGTGGATCCGCCATTCCAGTGAAG
CGCGGCGCTACCGGTGAAACCAAAGTGTTTACCGGTAACAGCAACAGCCCGAAGAGCCCGACCAAAGGCG
GTTGCTCTGGCGGCTCAACTAATCTGAGCGACATCATTGAGAAGGAGACTGGGAAACAGCTGGTCATTCA
GGAGTCCATCCTGATGCTGCCTGAGGAGGTGGAGGAAGTGATCGGCAACAAGCCAGAGTCTGACATCCTG
GTGCACACCGCCTACGACGAGTCCACAGATGAGAATGTGATGCTGCTGACCTCTGACGCCCCCGAGTATA
AGCCTTGGGCCCTGGTCATCCAGGATTCTAACGGCGAGAATAAGATCAAGATGCTGTGA
